>Addgene plasmid #141879 | TFORF1871 | addgene full sequence | sequence record 391546 | Addgene NGS Result
TTAATGTAGTCTTATGCAATACTCTTGTAGTCTTGCAACATGGTAACGATGAGTTAGCAACATGCCTTAC
AAGGAGAGAAAAAGCACCGTGCATGCCGATTGGTGGAAGTAAGGTGGTACGATCGTGCCTTATTAGGAAG
GCAACAGACGGGTCTGACATGGATTGGACGAACCACTGAATTGCCGCATTGCAGAGATATTGTATTTAAG
TGCCTAGCTCGATACATAAACGGGTCTCTCTGGTTAGACCAGATCTGAGCCTGGGAGCTCTCTGGCTAAC
TAGGGAACCCACTGCTTAAGCCTCAATAAAGCTTGCCTTGAGTGCTTCAAGTAGTGTGTGCCCGTCTGTT
GTGTGACTCTGGTAACTAGAGATCCCTCAGACCCTTTTAGTCAGTGTGGAAAATCTCTAGCAGTGGCGCC
CGAACAGGGACTTGAAAGCGAAAGGGAAACCAGAGGAGCTCTCTCGACGCAGGACTCGGCTTGCTGAAGC
GCGCACGGCAAGAGGCGAGGGGCGGCGACTGGTGAGTACGCCAAAAATTTTGACTAGCGGAGGCTAGAAG
GAGAGAGATGGGTGCGAGAGCGTCAGTATTAAGCGGGGGAGAATTAGATCGCGATGGGAAAAAATTCGGT
TAAGGCCAGGGGGAAAGAAAAAATATAAATTAAAACATATAGTATGGGCAAGCAGGGAGCTAGAACGATT
CGCAGTTAATCCTGGCCTGTTAGAAACATCAGAAGGCTGTAGACAAATACTGGGACAGCTACAACCATCC
CTTCAGACAGGATCAGAAGAACTTAGATCATTATATAATACAGTAGCAACCCTCTATTGTGTGCATCAAA
GGATAGAGATAAAAGACACCAAGGAAGCTTTAGACAAGATAGAGGAAGAGCAAAACAAAAGTAAGACCAC
CGCACAGCAAGCGGCCGCTGATCTTCAGACCTGGAGGAGGAGATATGAGGGACAATTGGAGAAGTGAATT
ATATAAATATAAAGTAGTAAAAATTGAACCATTAGGAGTAGCACCCACCAAGGCAAAGAGAAGAGTGGTG
CAGAGAGAAAAAAGAGCAGTGGGAATAGGAGCTTTGTTCCTTGGGTTCTTGGGAGCAGCAGGAAGCACTA
TGGGCGCAGCGTCAATGACGCTGACGGTACAGGCCAGACAATTATTGTCTGGTATAGTGCAGCAGCAGAA
CAATTTGCTGAGGGCTATTGAGGCGCAACAGCATCTGTTGCAACTCACAGTCTGGGGCATCAAGCAGCTC
CAGGCAAGAATCCTGGCTGTGGAAAGATACCTAAAGGATCAACAGCTCCTGGGGATTTGGGGTTGCTCTG
GAAAACTCATTTGCACCACTGCTGTGCCTTGGAATGCTAGTTGGAGTAATAAATCTCTGGAACAGATTTG
GAATCACACGACCTGGATGGAGTGGGACAGAGAAATTAACAATTACACAAGCTTAATACACTCCTTAATT
GAAGAATCGCAAAACCAGCAAGAAAAGAATGAACAAGAATTATTGGAATTAGATAAATGGGCAAGTTTGT
GGAATTGGTTTAACATAACAAATTGGCTGTGGTATATAAAATTATTCATAATGATAGTAGGAGGCTTGGT
AGGTTTAAGAATAGTTTTTGCTGTACTTTCTATAGTGAATAGAGTTAGGCAGGGATATTCACCATTATCG
TTTCAGACCCACCTCCCAACCCCGAGGGGACCCATGCATTGCATCTCAATTAGTCAGCAACCAGGTGTGG
AAAGTCCCCAGGCTCCCCAGCAGGCAGAAGTATGCAAAGCATGCGTCTCAATTAGTCAGCAACCATAGTC
CCGCCCCTAACTCCGCCCATCCCGCCCCTAACTCCGCCCAGTTCCGCCCATTCTCCGCCCCATGGCTGAC
TAATTTTTTTTATTTATGCAGAGGCCGAGGCCGCCTCGGCCTCTGAGCTATTCCAGAAGTAGTGAGGAGG
CTTTTTTGGAGGCCTAGGCTTTTGCAAAAAGCTTTCTAGAGGTACCACCGGAGCTTACCATGACCGAGTA
CAAGCCCACGGTGCGCCTCGCCACCCGCGACGACGTCCCCAGGGCCGTACGCACCCTCGCCGCCGCGTTC
GCCGACTACCCCGCCACGCGCCACACCGTCGATCCGGACCGCCACATCGAGCGGGTCACCGAGCTGCAAG
AACTCTTCCTCACGCGCGTCGGGCTCGACATCGGCAAGGTGTGGGTCGCGGACGACGGCGCCGCCGTGGC
GGTCTGGACCACGCCGGAGAGCGTCGAAGCGGGGGCGGTGTTCGCCGAGATCGGCCCGCGCATGGCCGAG
TTGAGCGGTTCCCGGCTGGCCGCGCAGCAACAGATGGAAGGCCTCCTGGCGCCGCACCGGCCCAAGGAGC
CCGCGTGGTTCCTGGCCACCGTCGGCGTCTCGCCCGACCACCAGGGCAAGGGTCTGGGCAGCGCCGTCGT
GCTCCCCGGAGTGGAGGCGGCCGAGCGCGCCGGGGTGCCCGCCTTCCTGGAGACCTCCGCGCCCCGCAAC
CTCCCCTTCTACGAGCGGCTCGGCTTCACCGTCACCGCCGACGTCGAGGTGCCCGAAGGACCGCGCACCT
GGTGCATGACCCGCAAGCCCGGTGCCAGTTAACGAATTCTAGATCTTGAGACAAATGGCAGTATTCATCC
ACAATTTTAAAAGAAAAGGGGGGATTGGGGGGTACAGTGCAGGGGAAAGAATAGTAGACATAATAGCAAC
AGACATACAAACTAAAGAATTACAAAAACAAATTACAAAAATTCAAAATTTTCGGGTTTATTACAGGGAC
AGCAGAGATCCACTTTGGCGCCGGCTCGAGGCCTGCAGGTGCAAAGATGGATAAAGTTTTAAACAGAGAG
GAATCTTTGCAGCTAATGGACCTTCTAGGTCTTGAAAGGAGTGGGAATTGGCTCCGGTGCCCGTCAGTGG
GCAGAGCGCACATCGCCCACAGTCCCCGAGAAGTTGGGGGGAGGGGTCGGCAATTGAACCGGTGCCTAGA
GAAGGTGGCGCGGGGTAAACTGGGAAAGTGATGTCGTGTACTGGCTCCGCCTTTTTCCCGAGGGTGGGGG
AGAACCGTATATAAGTGCAGTAGTCGCCGTGAACGTTCTTTTTCGCAACGGGTTTGCCGCCAGAACACAG
GTAAGTGCCGTGTGTGGTTCCCGCGGGCCTGGCCTCTTTACGGGTTATGGCCCTTGCGTGCCTTGAATTA
CTTCCACCTGGCTGCAGTACGTGATTCTTGATCCCGAGCTTCGGGTTGGAAGTGGGTGGGAGAGTTCGAG
GCCTTGCGCTTAAGGAGCCCCTTCGCCTCGTGCTTGAGTTGAGGCCTGGCCTGGGCGCTGGGGCCGCCGC
GTGCGAATCTGGTGGCACCTTCGCGCCTGTCTCGCTGCTTTCGATAAGTCTCTAGCCATTTAAAATTTTT
GATGACCTGCTGCGACGCTTTTTTTCTGGCAAGATAGTCTTGTAAATGCGGGCCAAGATCTGCACACTGG
TATTTCGGTTTTTGGGGCCGCGGGCGGCGACGGGGCCCGTGCGTCCCAGCGCACATGTTCGGCGAGGCGG
GGCCTGCGAGCGCGGCCACCGAGAATCGGACGGGGGTAGTCTCAAGCTGGCCGGCCTGCTCTGGTGCCTG
GCCTCGCGCCGCCGTGTATCGCCCCGCCCTGGGCGGCAAGGCTGGCCCGGTCGGCACCAGTTGCGTGAGC
GGAAAGATGGCCGCTTCCCGGCCCTGCTGCAGGGAGCTCAAAATGGAGGACGCGGCGCTCGGGAGAGCGG
GCGGGTGAGTCACCCACACAAAGGAAAAGGGCCTTTCCGTCCTCAGCCGTCGCTTCATGTGACTCCACGG
AGTACCGGGCGCCGTCCAGGCACCTCGATTAGTTCTCGAGCTTTTGGAGTACGTCGTCTTTAGGTTGGGG
GGAGGGGTTTTATGCGATGGAGTTTCCCCACACTGAGTGGGTGGAGACTGAAGTTAGGCCAGCTTGGCAC
TTGATGTAATTCTCCTTGGAATTTGCCCTTTTTGAGTTTGGATCTTGGTTCATTCTCAAGCCTCAGACAG
TGGTTCAAAGTTTTTTTCTTCCATTTCAGGTGTCGTGAGGCTAGCACCGCCACCATGGCGGACGGAGGAG
CAGCGAGTCAAGATGAGAGTTCAGCCGCGGCGGCAGCAGCAGCAGACTCAAGAATGAACAATCCGTCAGA
AACCAGTAAACCATCTATGGAGAGTGGAGATGGCAACACAGGCACACAAACCAATGGTCTGGACTTTCAG
AAGCAGCCTGTGCCTGTAGGAGGAGCAATCTCAACAGCCCAGGCGCAGGCTTTCCTTGGACATCTCCATC
AGGTCCAACTCGCTGGAACAAGTTTACAGGCTGCTGCTCAGTCTTTAAATGTACAGTCTAAATCTAATGA
AGAATCGGGGGATTCGCAGCAGCCAAGCCAGCCTTCCCAGCAGCCTTCAGTGCAGGCAGCCATTCCCCAG
ACCCAGCTTATGCTAGCTGGAGGACAGATAACTGGGCTTACTTTGACGCCTGCCCAGCAACAGTTACTAC
TCCAGCAGGCACAGGCACAGGCACAGCTGCTGGCTGCTGCAGTGCAGCAGCACTCCGCCAGCCAGCAGCA
CAGTGCTGCTGGAGCCACCATCTCCGCCTCTGCTGCCACGCCCATGACGCAGATCCCCCTGTCTCAGCCC
ATACAGATCGCACAGGATCTTCAACAACTGCAACAGCTTCAACAGCAGAATCTCAACCTGCAACAGTTTG
TGTTGGTGCATCCAACCACCAATTTGCAGCCAGCGCAGTTTATCATCTCACAGACGCCCCAGGGCCAGCA
GGGTCTCCTGCAAGCGCAAAATCTTCTAACGCAACTACCTCAGCAAAGCCAAGCCAACCTCCTACAGTCG
CAGCCAAGCATCACCCTCACCTCCCAGCCAGCAACCCCAACACGCACAATAGCAGCAACCCCAATTCAGA
CACTTCCACAGAGCCAGTCAACACCAAAGCGAATTGATACTCCCAGCTTGGAGGAGCCCAGTGACCTTGA
GGAGCTTGAGCAGTTTGCCAAGACCTTCAAACAAAGACGAATCAAACTTGGATTCACTCAGGGTGATGTT
GGGCTCGCTATGGGGAAACTATATGGAAATGACTTCAGCCAAACTACCATCTCTCGATTTGAAGCCTTGA
ACCTCAGCTTTAAGAACATGTGCAAGTTGAAGCCACTTTTAGAGAAGTGGCTAAATGATGCAGAGAACCT
CTCATCTGATTCGTCCCTCTCCAGCCCAAGTGCCCTGAATTCTCCAGGAATTGAGGGCTTGAGCCGTAGG
AGGAAGAAACGCACCAGCATAGAGACCAACATCCGTGTGGCCTTAGAGAAGAGTTTCTTGGAGAATCAAA
AGCCTACCTCGGAAGAGATCACTATGATTGCTGATCAGCTCAATATGGAAAAAGAGGTGATTCGTGTTTG
GTTCTGTAACCGCCGCCAGAAAGAAAAAAGAATCAACCCACCAAGCAGTGGTGGGACCAGCAGCTCACCT
ATTAAAGCAATTTTCCCCAGCCCAACTTCACTGGTGGCGACCACACCAAGCCTTGTGACTAGCAGTGCAG
CAACTACCCTCACAGTCAGCCCTGTCCTCCCTCTGACCAGTGCTGCTGTGACGAATCTTTCAGTTACAGG
CACTTCAGACACCACCTCCAACAACACAGCAACCGTGATTTCCACAGCGCCTCCAGCTTCCTCAGCAGTC
ACGTCCCCCTCTCTGAGTCCCTCCCCTTCTGCCTCAGCCTCCACCTCCGAGGCATCCAGTGCCAGTGAGA
CCAGCACAACACAGACCACCTCCACTCCTTTGTCCTCCCCTCTTGGGACCAGCCAGGTGATGGTGACAGC
ATCAGGTTTGCAAACAGCAGCAGCTGCTGCCCTTCAAGGAGCTGCACAGTTGCCAGCAAATGCCAGTCTT
GCTGCCATGGCAGCTGCTGCAGGACTAAACCCAAGCCTGATGGCACCCTCACAGTTTGCGGCTGGAGGTG
CCTTACTCAGTCTGAATCCAGGGACCCTGAGCGGTGCTCTCAGCCCAGCTCTAATGAGCAACAGTACACT
GGCAACTATTCAAGCTCTTGCTTCTGGTGGCTCTCTTCCAATAACATCACTTGATGCAACTGGGAACCTG
GTATTTGCCAATGCGGGAGGAGCCCCCAACATCGTGACTGCCCCTCTGTTCCTGAACCCTCAGAACCTCT
CTCTGCTCACCAGCAACCCTGTTAGCTTGGTCTCTGCCGCCGCAGCATCTGCAGGGAACTCTGCACCTGT
AGCCAGCCTTCACGCCACCTCCACCTCTGCTGAGTCCATCCAGAACTCTCTCTTCACAGTGGCCTCTGCC
AGCGGGGCTGCGTCCACCACCACCACCGCCTCCAAGGCACAGTAGTAATGAACTAGTCCGTAACTTGAAA
GTATTTCGATTTCTTGGCTTTATATATCTTGTGGAAAGGACGACGCAGGGCTCCAAATAGACGACGCACG
CGTTAAGTCGACAATCAACCTCTGGATTACAAAATTTGTGAAAGATTGACTGGTATTCTTAACTATGTTG
CTCCTTTTACGCTATGTGGATACGCTGCTTTAATGCCTTTGTATCATGCTATTGCTTCCCGTATGGCTTT
CATTTTCTCCTCCTTGTATAAATCCTGGTTGCTGTCTCTTTATGAGGAGTTGTGGCCCGTTGTCAGGCAA
CGTGGCGTGGTGTGCACTGTGTTTGCTGACGCAACCCCCACTGGTTGGGGCATTGCCACCACCTGTCAGC
TCCTTTCCGGGACTTTCGCTTTCCCCCTCCCTATTGCCACGGCGGAACTCATCGCCGCCTGCCTTGCCCG
CTGCTGGACAGGGGCTCGGCTGTTGGGCACTGACAATTCCGTGGTGTTGTCGGGGAAATCATCGTCCTTT
CCTTGGCTGCTCGCCTGTGTTGCCACCTGGATTCTGCGCGGGACGTCCTTCTGCTACGTCCCTTCGGCCC
TCAATCCAGCGGACCTTCCTTCCCGCGGCCTGCTGCCGGCTCTGCGGCCTCTTCCGCGTCTTCGCCTTCG
CCCTCAGACGAGTCGGATCTCCCTTTGGGCCGCCTCCCCGCGTCGACTTTAAGACCAATGACTTACAAGG
CAGCTGTAGATCTTAGCCACTTTTTAAAAGAAAAGGGGGGACTGGAAGGGCTAATTCACTCCCAACGAAG
ACAAGATCTGCTTTTTGCTTGTACTGGGTCTCTCTGGTTAGACCAGATCTGAGCCTGGGAGCTCTCTGGC
TAACTAGGGAACCCACTGCTTAAGCCTCAATAAAGCTTGCCTTGAGTGCTTCAAGTAGTGTGTGCCCGTC
TGTTGTGTGACTCTGGTAACTAGAGATCCCTCAGACCCTTTTAGTCAGTGTGGAAAATCTCTAGCAGTAC
GTATAGTAGTTCATGTCATCTTATTATTCAGTATTTATAACTTGCAAAGAAATGAATATCAGAGAGTGAG
AGGAACTTGTTTATTGCAGCTTATAATGGTTACAAATAAAGCAATAGCATCACAAATTTCACAAATAAAG
CATTTTTTTCACTGCATTCTAGTTGTGGTTTGTCCAAACTCATCAATGTATCTTATCATGTCTGGCTCTA
GCTATCCCGCCCCTAACTCCGCCCATCCCGCCCCTAACTCCGCCCAGTTCCGCCCATTCTCCGCCCCATG
GCTGACTAATTTTTTTTATTTATGCAGAGGCCGAGGCCGCCTCGGCCTCTGAGCTATTCCAGAAGTAGTG
AGGAGGCTTTTTTGGAGGCCTAGGGACGTACCCAATTCGCCCTATAGTGAGTCGTATTACGCGCGCTCAC
TGGCCGTCGTTTTACAACGTCGTGACTGGGAAAACCCTGGCGTTACCCAACTTAATCGCCTTGCAGCACA
TCCCCCTTTCGCCAGCTGGCGTAATAGCGAAGAGGCCCGCACCGATCGCCCTTCCCAACAGTTGCGCAGC
CTGAATGGCGAATGGG
[124 nt withheld, positions 7997-8120]
C
[91 nt withheld, positions 8122-8212]
A
[49 nt withheld, positions 8214-8262]
CCTTTGACGTTGGAGTCCACGTTCTTT
[37 nt withheld, positions 8290-8326]
ACCCTATCTCGGTCTATTCTTTTGATTTATAAGGGATTTTGCCGATTTCGGCCTATTGGTTAAAAAATGA
GCTGATTTAACAAAAATTTAACGCGAATTTTAACAAAATATTAACGCTTACAATTTAGGTGGCACTTTTC
GGGGAAATGTGCGCGGAACCCCTATTTGTTTATTTTTCTAAATACATTCAAATATGTATCCGCTCATGAG
ACAATAACCCTGATAAATGCTTCAATAATATTGAAAAAGGAAGAGTATGAGTATTCAACATTTCCGTGTC
GCCCTTATTCCCTTTTTTGCGGCATTTTGCCTTCCTGTTTTTGCTCACCCAGAAACGCTGGTGAAAGTAA
AAGATGCTGAAGATCAGTTGGGTGCACGAGTGGGTTACATCGAACTGGATCTCAACAGCGGTAAGATCCT
TGAGAGTTTTCGCCCCGAAGAACGTTTTCCAATGATGAGCACTTTTAAAGTTCTGCTATGTGGCGCGGTA
TTATCCCGTATTGACGCCGGGCAAGAGCAACTCGGTCGCCGCATACACTATTCTCAGAATGACTTGGTTG
AGTACTCACCAGTCACAGAAAAGCATCTTACGGATGGCATGACAGTAAGAGAATTATGCAGTGCTGCCAT
AACCATGAGTGATAACACTGCGGCCAACTTACTTCTGACAACGATCGGAGGACCGAAGGAGCTAACCGCT
TTTTTGCACAACATGGGGGATCATGTAACTCGCCTTGATCGTTGGGAACCGGAGCTGAATGAAGCCATAC
CAAACGACGAGCGTGACACCACGATGCCTGTAGCAATGGCAACAACGTTGCGCAAACTATTAACTGGCGA
ACTACTTACTCTAGCTTCCCGGCAACAATTAATAGACTGGATGGAGGCGGATAAAGTTGCAGGACCACTT
CTGCGCTCGGCCCTTCCGGCTGGCTGGTTTATTGCTGATAAATCTGGAGCCGGTGAGCGTGGGTCTCGCG
GTATCATTGCAGCACTGGGGCCAGATGGTAAGCCCTCCCGTATCGTAGTTATCTACACGACGGGGAGTCA
GGCAACTATGGATGAACGAAATAGACAGATCGCTGAGATAGGTGCCTCACTGATTAAGCATTGGTAACTG
TCAGACCAAGTTTACTCATATATACTTTAGATTGATTTAAAACTTCATTTTTAATTTAAAAGGATCTAGG
TGAAGATCCTTTTTGATAATCTCATGACCAAAATCCCTTAACGTGAGTTTTCGTTCCACTGAGCGTCAGA
CCCCGTAGAAAAGATCAAAGGATCTTCTTGAGATCCTTTTTTTCTGCGCGTAATCTGCTGCTTGCAAACA
AAAAAACCACCGCTACCAGCGGTGGTTTGTTTGCCGGATCAAGAGCTACCAACTCTTTTTCCGAAGGTAA
CTGGCTTCAGCAGAGCGCAGATACCAAATACTGTTCTTCTAGTGTAGCCGTAGTTAGGCCACCACTTCAA
GAACTCTGTAGCACCGCCTACATACCTCGCTCTGCTAATCCTGTTACCAGTGGCTGCTGCCAGTGGCGAT
AAGTCGTGTCTTACCGGGTTGGACTCAAGACGATAGTTACCGGATAAGGCGCAGCGGTCGGGCTGAACGG
GGGGTTCGTGCACACAGCCCAGCTTGGAGCGAACGACCTACACCGAACTGAGATACCTACAGCGTGAGCT
ATGAGAAAGCGCCACGCTTCCCGAAGGGAGAAAGGCGGACAGGTATCCGGTAAGCGGCAGGGTCGGAACA
GGAGAGCGCACGAGGGAGCTTCCAGGGGGAAACGCCTGGTATCTTTATAGTCCTGTCGGGTTTCGCCACC
TCTGACTTGAGCGTCGATTTTTGTGATGCTCGTCAGGGGGGCGGAGCCTATGGAAAAACGCCAGCAACGC
GGCCTTTTTACGGTTCCTGGCCTTTTGCTGGCCTTTTGCTCACATGTTCTTTCCTGCGTTATCCCCTGAT
TCTGTGGATAACCGTATTACCGCCTTTGAGTGAGCTGATACCGCTCGCCGCAGCCGAACGACCGAGCGCA
GCGAGTCAGTGAGCGAGGAAGCGGAAGAGCGCCCAATACGCAAACCGCCTCTCCCCGCGCGTTGGCCGAT
TCATTAATGCAGCTGGCACGACAGGTTTCCCGACTGGAAAGCGGGCAGTGAGCGCAACGCAATTAATGTG
AGTTAGCTCACTCATTAGGCACCCCAGGCTTTACACTTTATGCTTCCGGCTCGTATGTTGTGTGGAATTG
TGAGCGGATAACAATTTCACACAGGAAACAGCTATGACCATGATTACGCCAAGCGCGCAATTAACCCTCA
CTAAAGGGAACAAAAGCTGGAGCTGCAAGC
Features (pLannotate 1.2.2; 31 found; start..end, strand, type, name):
      5..231     +  promoter       RSV promoter: Rous sarcoma virus enhancer/promoter
    232..412     +  LTR            5' LTR (truncated): truncated 5' long terminal repeat (LTR) from HIV-1
    459..584     +  misc_feature   HIV-1 Ψ: packaging signal of human immunodeficiency virus type 1
    568..931     +  CDS            HIV-1 gag (fragment): gag protein from human immunodeficiency virus 1; gag
   1077..1310    +  misc_feature   RRE: The Rev response element (RRE) of HIV-1 allows for Rev-dependent mRNA export from the nucleus to the cytoplasm.
   1687..1713    +  CDS            Rev (fragment): human immunodeficiency virus 1 (HIV-1) Rev protein; rev; enhances nuclear export of unspliced and incompletely spliced viral mRNAs
   1720..1743    +  promoter       SV40 promoter (fragment): SV40 early promoter
   1744..1815    +  promoter       SV40 promoter (fragment): SV40 enhancer and early promoter
   1839..1974    +  rep_origin     SV40 ori: SV40 origin of replication
   2020..2616    +  CDS            PuroR (fragment): puromycin N-acetyltransferase; pac from Streptomyces; confers resistance to puromycin
   2665..2782    +  misc_feature   cPPT/CTS: central polypurine tract and central termination sequence of HIV-1
   2847..2913    +  CDS            small t antigen (fragment): SV40 (simian virus 40) small t antigen
   2920..4098    +  promoter       EF-1α promoter: strong constitutive promoter for human elongation factor EF-1α
   4184..6412    +  CDS            POU2F1: PO2F1_HUMAN - Also known as OCT1, OTF1. Experimental evidence at protein level: Swiss-Prot protein existence level 1. (Microbial infection) In case of human herpes simplex virus (HSV) infection, POU2F1 forms a multiprotein-DNA complex with the viral transactivator protein VP16 and HCFC1 thereby enabling the transcription of the viral immediate early genes. From Homo sapiens (Human).
   6428..6481    +  promoter       U6 promoter (fragment): RNA polymerase III promoter for human U6 snRNA
   6523..7111    +  misc_feature   WPRE: woodchuck hepatitis virus posttranscriptional regulatory element
   7162..7181    +  misc_feature   cPPT/CTS (fragment): central polypurine tract and central termination sequence of HIV-1
   7183..7416    +  LTR            3' LTR (ΔU3): self-inactivating 3' long terminal repeat (LTR) from HIV-1
   7494..7615    +  polyA_signal   SV40 poly(A) signal: SV40 polyadenylation signal
   7655..7790    +  rep_origin     SV40 ori: SV40 origin of replication
   7811..7829    -  promoter       T7 promoter: promoter for bacteriophage T7 RNA polymerase
   7837..7992    +  CDS            lacZα (fragment): LacZα fragment of β-galactosidase; lacZ fragment
   7997..8425    +  rep_origin     f1 ori (sequence partly withheld): f1 bacteriophage origin of replication; arrow indicates direction of (+) strand synthesis
   8478..8582    +  promoter       AmpR promoter: bla
   8583..9443    +  CDS            AmpR: β-lactamase; bla; confers resistance to ampicillin, carbenicillin, and related antibiotics
   9614..10202   +  rep_origin     ori: high-copy-number ColE1/pMB1/pBR322/pUC origin of replication
  10385..10477   +  CDS            lacI (fragment): lac repressor; lacI; The lac repressor binds to the lac operator to inhibit transcription in E. coli. This inhibition can be relieved by adding lactose or isopropyl-β-D-thiogalactopyranoside (IPTG).
  10490..10511   +  protein_bind   CAP binding site: CAP binding activates transcription in the presence of cAMP. E. coli catabolite activator protein
  10526..10556   +  promoter       lac promoter: promoter for the E. coli lac operon
  10560..10582   +  protein_bind   lac operator (fragment): The lac repressor binds to the lac operator to inhibit transcription in E. coli. This inhibition can be relieved by adding lactose or isopropyl-β-D-thiogalactopyranoside (IPTG). lac repressor encoded by lacI
  10625..10643   +  promoter       T3 promoter: promoter for bacteriophage T3 RNA polymerase
