[The description below was written by a language model from this plasmid's Addgene catalogue record and pLannotate feature annotations shown in this document.]
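Description:
TFORF1871 is a lentiviral mammalian expression plasmid built on the pLX_TRC317 backbone and carrying the human transcription factor POU2F1 (also known as OCT1/OTF1). It belongs to a barcoded transcription factor ORF collection in which each ORF is paired with a unique 24-bp barcode, so that the overexpressed factor can be identified in pooled screens. The barcode is not annotated in the feature table. In bacteria the plasmid is maintained through a high-copy ColE1/pUC-type origin and ampicillin resistance (AmpR). An f1 origin and leftover lac, T7 and T3 cloning-vector elements are also present in the backbone. The depositor notes that the plasmid may recombine, which is a common concern with LTR-containing vectors.

The transfer cassette has a third-generation-style layout. An RSV promoter drives a truncated HIV-1 5' LTR, followed by the Ψ packaging signal with a partial gag sequence and the Rev response element for Rev-dependent export of the genomic RNA. The cassette ends in a self-inactivating ΔU3 3' LTR, followed by an SV40 polyadenylation signal. Within the provirus, SV40 early promoter/origin sequences sit upstream of the puromycin N-acetyltransferase gene, allowing selection of transduced cells. A cPPT/CTS element, which aids nuclear import of the viral DNA, follows. The EF-1α promoter then drives constitutive expression of the POU2F1 ORF, which was produced by gene synthesis. A WPRE downstream enhances transcript stability and expression. A short U6 promoter fragment annotated between the ORF and the WPRE is probably a residual sequence rather than a functional Pol III unit. The construct is used to produce lentivirus for stable POU2F1 overexpression, for example in directed-differentiation screens.
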