Addgene plasmid #141879: TFORF1871
Purpose: Lentiviral vector for overexpressing transcription factor ORFs with unique 24-bp barcodes. Barcodes facilitate identification of transcription factors in pooled screens.
Depositing lab: Feng Zhang. Depositing organization: Broad Institute. Publication: A transcription factor atlas of directed differentiation. Joung J, Ma S, Tay T, Geiger-Schuller KR, Kirchgatterer PC, Verdine VK, Guo B, Arias-Garcia MA, Allen WE, Singh A, Kuksenko O, Abudayyeh OO, Gootenberg JS, Fu Z, Macrae RK, Buenrostro JD, Regev A, Zhang F. Cell. 2023 Jan 5;186(1):209-229.e26. doi: 10.1016/j.cell.2022.11.026. PubMed 36608654.
Backbone
  Vector backbone: pLX_TRC317
  Backbone manufacturer: Broad Institute Genetic Perturbation Platform
  Backbone size w/o insert (bp): 8264
  Vector type: Mammalian Expression, Lentiviral
  Selectable markers: Puromycin
Growth in bacteria
  Bacterial resistance: Ampicillin, 100 μg/mL
  Growth temperature: 37°C
  Growth strain: NEB Stable
  Copy number: High Copy
Gene/Insert
  Gene/Insert name: POU2F1
  Species: H. sapiens (human)
  Insert size (bp): 2402
  Entrez Gene: POU2F1 (a.k.a. OCT1, OTF1, Oct1Z, oct-1B)
  Promoter: EF1a
  Cloning method: Unknown
  Sequencing primers: 5′ GGGTGGAGACTGAAGTTAGGCCAG; 3′ CACATAGCGTAAAAGGAGCAACATAG
Terms and licenses: Academic/Nonprofit Terms; Industry Terms: Not Available to Industry
Depositor comments: NM_002697,ENST00000367866 . The transcription factor ORF portion of this plasmid was synthesized by Genewiz. Please test multiple small colonies in case of plasmid recombination. To make this collection available in a timely manner, a portion of this collection was not fully sequenced by Addgene. If an Addgene verified full plasmid sequence is not available, please contact us prior to placing an order to request the full sequence.
How to cite: TFORF1871 was a gift from Feng Zhang (Addgene plasmid # 141879 ; http://n2t.net/addgene:141879 ; RRID:Addgene_141879)
