>Addgene plasmid #141879 | TFORF1871 | depositor partial sequence | sequence record 277774 | Insert
ACCGCCACCATGGCGGACGGAGGAGCAGCGAGTCAAGATGAGAGTTCAGCCGCGGCGGCAGCAGCAGCAG
ACTCAAGAATGAACAATCCGTCAGAAACCAGTAAACCATCTATGGAGAGTGGAGATGGCAACACAGGCAC
ACAAACCAATGGTCTGGACTTTCAGAAGCAGCCTGTGCCTGTAGGAGGAGCAATCTCAACAGCCCAGGCG
CAGGCTTTCCTTGGACATCTCCATCAGGTCCAACTCGCTGGAACAAGTTTACAGGCTGCTGCTCAGTCTT
TAAATGTACAGTCTAAATCTAATGAAGAATCGGGGGATTCGCAGCAGCCAAGCCAGCCTTCCCAGCAGCC
TTCAGTGCAGGCAGCCATTCCCCAGACCCAGCTTATGCTAGCTGGAGGACAGATAACTGGGCTTACTTTG
ACGCCTGCCCAGCAACAGTTACTACTCCAGCAGGCACAGGCACAGGCACAGCTGCTGGCTGCTGCAGTGC
AGCAGCACTCCGCCAGCCAGCAGCACAGTGCTGCTGGAGCCACCATCTCCGCCTCTGCTGCCACGCCCAT
GACGCAGATCCCCCTGTCTCAGCCCATACAGATCGCACAGGATCTTCAACAACTGCAACAGCTTCAACAG
CAGAATCTCAACCTGCAACAGTTTGTGTTGGTGCATCCAACCACCAATTTGCAGCCAGCGCAGTTTATCA
TCTCACAGACGCCCCAGGGCCAGCAGGGTCTCCTGCAAGCGCAAAATCTTCTAACGCAACTACCTCAGCA
AAGCCAAGCCAACCTCCTACAGTCGCAGCCAAGCATCACCCTCACCTCCCAGCCAGCAACCCCAACACGC
ACAATAGCAGCAACCCCAATTCAGACACTTCCACAGAGCCAGTCAACACCAAAGCGAATTGATACTCCCA
GCTTGGAGGAGCCCAGTGACCTTGAGGAGCTTGAGCAGTTTGCCAAGACCTTCAAACAAAGACGAATCAA
ACTTGGATTCACTCAGGGTGATGTTGGGCTCGCTATGGGGAAACTATATGGAAATGACTTCAGCCAAACT
ACCATCTCTCGATTTGAAGCCTTGAACCTCAGCTTTAAGAACATGTGCAAGTTGAAGCCACTTTTAGAGA
AGTGGCTAAATGATGCAGAGAACCTCTCATCTGATTCGTCCCTCTCCAGCCCAAGTGCCCTGAATTCTCC
AGGAATTGAGGGCTTGAGCCGTAGGAGGAAGAAACGCACCAGCATAGAGACCAACATCCGTGTGGCCTTA
GAGAAGAGTTTCTTGGAGAATCAAAAGCCTACCTCGGAAGAGATCACTATGATTGCTGATCAGCTCAATA
TGGAAAAAGAGGTGATTCGTGTTTGGTTCTGTAACCGCCGCCAGAAAGAAAAAAGAATCAACCCACCAAG
CAGTGGTGGGACCAGCAGCTCACCTATTAAAGCAATTTTCCCCAGCCCAACTTCACTGGTGGCGACCACA
CCAAGCCTTGTGACTAGCAGTGCAGCAACTACCCTCACAGTCAGCCCTGTCCTCCCTCTGACCAGTGCTG
CTGTGACGAATCTTTCAGTTACAGGCACTTCAGACACCACCTCCAACAACACAGCAACCGTGATTTCCAC
AGCGCCTCCAGCTTCCTCAGCAGTCACGTCCCCCTCTCTGAGTCCCTCCCCTTCTGCCTCAGCCTCCACC
TCCGAGGCATCCAGTGCCAGTGAGACCAGCACAACACAGACCACCTCCACTCCTTTGTCCTCCCCTCTTG
GGACCAGCCAGGTGATGGTGACAGCATCAGGTTTGCAAACAGCAGCAGCTGCTGCCCTTCAAGGAGCTGC
ACAGTTGCCAGCAAATGCCAGTCTTGCTGCCATGGCAGCTGCTGCAGGACTAAACCCAAGCCTGATGGCA
CCCTCACAGTTTGCGGCTGGAGGTGCCTTACTCAGTCTGAATCCAGGGACCCTGAGCGGTGCTCTCAGCC
CAGCTCTAATGAGCAACAGTACACTGGCAACTATTCAAGCTCTTGCTTCTGGTGGCTCTCTTCCAATAAC
ATCACTTGATGCAACTGGGAACCTGGTATTTGCCAATGCGGGAGGAGCCCCCAACATCGTGACTGCCCCT
CTGTTCCTGAACCCTCAGAACCTCTCTCTGCTCACCAGCAACCCTGTTAGCTTGGTCTCTGCCGCCGCAG
CATCTGCAGGGAACTCTGCACCTGTAGCCAGCCTTCACGCCACCTCCACCTCTGCTGAGTCCATCCAGAA
CTCTCTCTTCACAGTGGCCTCTGCCAGCGGGGCTGCGTCCACCACCACCACCGCCTCCAAGGCACAGTAG
TAATGAACTAGTCCGTAACTTGAAAGTATTTCGATTTCTTGGCTTTATATATCTTGTGGAAAGGACGACG
CAGGGCTCCAAATAGACGACGC
