>Addgene plasmid #141879 | TFORF1871 | depositor partial sequence | sequence record 277775 | Barcode
CGCAGGGCTCCAAATAGACGACGC
